Addgene plasmid #170625: pLIC-lyn11-myc-LOV2GIVe (D)
Purpose: For the mammalian expression of mLOV2GIVe dark-mimicking mutation C450S
Depositing lab: Mikel Garcia-Marcos. Depositing organization: Boston University Medical Campus. Publication: Optogenetic activation of heterotrimeric G-proteins by LOV2GIVe, a rationally engineered modular protein. Garcia-Marcos M, Parag-Sharma K, Marivin A, Maziarz M, Luebbers A, Nguyen LT. Elife. 2020 Sep 16;9. pii: 60155. doi: 10.7554/eLife.60155. PubMed 32936073.
Backbone
  Vector backbone: pLIC-myc
  Backbone size w/o insert (bp): 6000
  Vector type: Mammalian Expression
Growth in bacteria
  Bacterial resistance: Ampicillin, 100 μg/mL
  Growth temperature: 37°C
  Growth strain: DH5alpha
  Copy number: High Copy
Gene/Insert
  Gene/Insert name: Lyn11-myc-LOV2GIVe (D)
  Species: Synthetic
  Insert size (bp): 594
  Promoter: CMV
  Tag / fusion protein: myc (N terminal on backbone)
  Cloning method: Ligation Independent Cloning
  Sequencing primers: 5′ CMV-F
Terms and licenses: Academic/Nonprofit Terms; Industry Terms: Not Available to Industry
How to cite: pLIC-lyn11-myc-LOV2GIVe (D) was a gift from Mikel Garcia-Marcos (Addgene plasmid # 170625 ; http://n2t.net/addgene:170625 ; RRID:Addgene_170625)
