[The description below was written by a language model from this plasmid's Addgene catalogue record and pLannotate feature annotations shown in this document.]
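Description:
pLIC-lyn11-myc-LOV2GIVe (D) is a mammalian expression plasmid built on the pLIC-myc backbone, into which a synthetic insert of about 594 bp was placed by ligation-independent cloning. It is maintained in E. coli through a high-copy ColE1/pUC-type origin and an ampicillin resistance gene (β-lactamase with its own promoter). An f1 origin is also present. For mammalian cells, the sequenced 6,150 nt record shows an SV40 early promoter driving the hygromycin phosphotransferase gene (hph), followed by an SV40 polyadenylation signal, which would allow hygromycin selection. The catalogue entry itself does not list a mammalian selection marker. Small fragments annotated as ble, lacI, HIV-1 LTR and bom appear to be backbone remnants rather than functional parts.

The expression cassette consists of the CMV enhancer and immediate-early promoter, a T7 promoter just upstream of the coding region, the Lyn11-myc-LOV2GIVe open reading frame and a bGH polyadenylation signal. The Lyn11 leader is generally used as a lipidation motif that anchors a fusion protein at the plasma membrane, and the myc epitope from the backbone allows detection. LOV2GIVe is described in the associated publication title as a rationally engineered modular protein for optogenetic activation of heterotrimeric G-proteins. The automated annotation labels part of the coding region as a flavin-dependent fluorescent protein, "SH3". This most likely reflects homology to the flavin-binding LOV2 domain and not a separate reporter. This "(D)" version carries the C450S substitution, a dark-mimicking mutation, so it is suited to serve as a control representing the dark state alongside the light-responsive construct in mammalian cell experiments.
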