Features (pLannotate 1.2.2; 20 found; start..end, strand, type, name):
      1..380     +  enhancer       CMV enhancer: human cytomegalovirus immediate early enhancer
    381..584     +  promoter       CMV promoter: human cytomegalovirus (CMV) immediate early promoter
    580..613     +  LTR            5' LTR (truncated) (fragment): truncated 5' long terminal repeat (LTR) from HIV-1
    629..647     +  promoter       T7 promoter: promoter for bacteriophage T7 RNA polymerase
    812..1141    +  CDS            SH3: SH3 is a basic (constitutively fluorescent) cyan fluorescent protein published in 2019, derived from Arabidopsis thaliana. It requires the cofactor flavin for fluorescence.
   1344..1568    +  polyA_signal   bGH poly(A) signal: bovine growth hormone polyadenylation signal
   1572..1593    +  promoter       SV40 promoter (fragment): SV40 enhancer and early promoter
   1614..2042    +  rep_origin     f1 ori (sequence partly withheld): f1 bacteriophage origin of replication; arrow indicates direction of (+) strand synthesis
   2056..2385    +  promoter       SV40 promoter: SV40 enhancer and early promoter
   2434..3456    +  CDS            hph: KHYB_ECOLX - Experimental evidence at protein level: Swiss-Prot protein existence level 1. The aminoglycoside phosphotransferases achieve inactivation of their antibiotic substrates by phosphorylation. Only phosphorylates hygromycin and closely related compounds such as demethyl analogs and destomycin. From Escherichia coli.
   3469..3594    +  CDS            ble (fragment): BLE_KLEPN - Experimental evidence at protein level: Swiss-Prot protein existence level 1. Binding protein with a strong affinity to the bleomycin family of antibiotics. Binds to CL990; an antimitotic-antibiotic compound. From Klebsiella pneumoniae.
   3589..3710    +  polyA_signal   SV40 poly(A) signal: SV40 polyadenylation signal
   3783..3799    -  protein_bind   lac operator: The lac repressor binds to the lac operator to inhibit transcription in E. coli. This inhibition can be relieved by adding lactose or isopropyl-β-D-thiogalactopyranoside (IPTG). lac repressor encoded by lacI
   3807..3837    -  promoter       lac promoter: promoter for the E. coli lac operon
   3852..3873    -  protein_bind   CAP binding site: CAP binding activates transcription in the presence of cAMP. E. coli catabolite activator protein
   3886..3978    -  CDS            lacI (fragment): lac repressor; lacI; The lac repressor binds to the lac operator to inhibit transcription in E. coli. This inhibition can be relieved by adding lactose or isopropyl-β-D-thiogalactopyranoside (IPTG).
   4161..4749    -  rep_origin     ori: high-copy-number ColE1/pMB1/pBR322/pUC origin of replication
   4920..5780    -  CDS            AmpR: β-lactamase; bla; confers resistance to ampicillin, carbenicillin, and related antibiotics
   5781..5885    -  promoter       AmpR promoter: bla
   5944..5996    -  misc_feature   bom (fragment): basis of mobility region from pBR322
>Addgene plasmid #170625 | pLIC-lyn11-myc-LOV2GIVe (D) | addgene full sequence | sequence record 336175 | Addgene NGS Result
GACATTGATTATTGACTAGTTATTAATAGTAATCAATTACGGGGTCATTAGTTCATAGCCCATATATGGA
GTTCCGCGTTACATAACTTACGGTAAATGGCCCGCCTGGCTGACCGCCCAACGACCCCCGCCCATTGACG
TCAATAATGACGTATGTTCCCATAGTAACGCCAATAGGGACTTTCCATTGACGTCAATGGGTGGAGTATT
TACGGTAAACTGCCCACTTGGCAGTACATCAAGTGTATCATATGCCAAGTACGCCCCCTATTGACGTCAA
TGACGGTAAATGGCCCGCCTGGCATTATGCCCAGTACATGACCTTATGGGACTTTCCTACTTGGCAGTAC
ATCTACGTATTAGTCATCGCTATTACCATGGTGATGCGGTTTTGGCAGTACATCAATGGGCGTGGATAGC
GGTTTGACTCACGGGGATTTCCAAGTCTCCACCCCATTGACGTCAATGGGAGTTTGTTTTGGCACCAAAA
TCAACGGGACTTTCCAAAATGTCGTAACAACTCCGCCCCATTGACGCAAATGGGCGGTAGGCGTGTACGG
TGGGAGGTCTATATAAGCAGAGCTCTCTGGCTAACTAGAGAACCCACTGCTTACTGGCTTATCGAAATTA
ATACGACTCACTATAGGGAGACCCAAGCTGGCTAGCGTTTAAACTTAAGATGGGATGTATAAAATCAAAA
GGGAAAGACAGCGGTACCGAGCTCGGATCCATGGAACAAAAACTTATTTCTGAAGAAGATCTGGGAATTC
TGTACTTCCAATCCAATGCGTTGGCTACTACACTTGAACGTATTGAGAAGAACTTTGTCATTACTGACCC
AAGGTTGCCAGATAATCCCATTATATTCGCGTCCGATAGTTTCTTGCAGTTGACAGAATATAGCCGTGAA
GAAATTTTGGGAAGAAACAGCAGGTTTCTACAAGGTCCTGAAACTGATCGCGCGACAGTGAGAAAAATTA
GAGATGCCATAGATAACCAAACAGAGGTCACTGTTCAGCTGATTAATTATACAAAGAGTGGTAAAAAGTT
CTGGAACCTCTTTCACTTGCAGCCTATGCGAGATCAGAAGGGAGATGTCCAGTACTTTATTGGGGTTCAG
AAGGATGGAACTGAGCATGTCCGAGATGCTGCCGAGAGAGAGGGAGTCATGGAGATTAAGAAAACTGCAG
AAAATATTGAAGTTGTTACTCTACAACAGTTTTTGGAAGAAAGCAATAAGCTTACCTCAGTACAGATAAA
GTCCTCAAGTTAATAGCGCATTGGAAGTGGATAACTCGAGCATGCATCTAGAGGGCCCGTTTAAACCCGC
TGATCAGCCTCGACTGTGCCTTCTAGTTGCCAGCCATCTGTTGTTTGCCCCTCCCCCGTGCCTTCCTTGA
CCCTGGAAGGTGCCACTCCCACTGTCCTTTCCTAATAAAATGAGGAAATTGCATCGCATTGTCTGAGTAG
GTGTCATTCTATTCTGGGGGGTGGGGTGGGGCAGGACAGCAAGGGGGAGGATTGGGAAGACAATAGCAGG
CATGCTGGGGATGCGGTGGGCTCTATGGCTTCTGAGGCGGAAAGAACCAGCTGGGGCTCTAGGGGGTATC
CCC
[124 nt withheld, positions 1614-1737]
C
[91 nt withheld, positions 1739-1829]
A
[49 nt withheld, positions 1831-1879]
CCTTTGACGTTGGAGTCCACGTTCTTT
[37 nt withheld, positions 1907-1943]
ACCCTATCTCGGTCTATTCTTTTGATTTATAAGGGATTTTGCCGATTTCGGCCTATTGGTTAAAAAATGA
GCTGATTTAACAAAAATTTAACGCGAATTAATTCTGTGGAATGTGTGTCAGTTAGGGTGTGGAAAGTCCC
CAGGCTCCCCAGCAGGCAGAAGTATGCAAAGCATGCATCTCAATTAGTCAGCAACCAGGTGTGGAAAGTC
CCCAGGCTCCCCAGCAGGCAGAAGTATGCAAAGCATGCATCTCAATTAGTCAGCAACCATAGTCCCGCCC
CTAACTCCGCCCATCCCGCCCCTAACTCCGCCCAGTTCCGCCCATTCTCCGCCCCATGGCTGACTAATTT
TTTTTATTTATGCAGAGGCCGAGGCCGCCTCTGCCTCTGAGCTATTCCAGAAGTAGTGAGGAGGCTTTTT
TGGAGGCCTAGGCTTTTGCAAAAAGCTCCCGGGAGCTTGTATATCCATTTTCGGATCTGATCAGCACGTG
ATGAAAAAGCCTGAACTCACCGCGACGTCTGTCGAGAAGTTTCTGATCGAAAAGTTCGACAGCGTCTCCG
ACCTGATGCAGCTCTCGGAGGGCGAAGAATCTCGTGCTTTCAGCTTCGATGTAGGAGGGCGTGGATATGT
CCTGCGGGTAAATAGCTGCGCCGATGGTTTCTACAAAGATCGTTATGTTTATCGGCACTTTGCATCGGCC
GCGCTCCCGATTCCGGAAGTGCTTGACATTGGGGAATTTAGCGAGAGCCTGACCTATTGCATCTCCCGCC
GTGCACAGGGTGTCACGTTGCAAGACCTGCCTGAAACCGAACTGCCCGCTGTTCTGCAGCCGGTCGCGGA
GGCCATGGATGCGATCGCTGCGGCCGATCTTAGCCAGACGAGCGGGTTCGGCCCATTCGGACCGCAAGGA
ATCGGTCAATACACTACATGGCGTGATTTCATATGCGCGATTGCTGATCCCCATGTGTATCACTGGCAAA
CTGTGATGGACGACACCGTCAGTGCGTCCGTCGCGCAGGCTCTCGATGAGCTGATGCTTTGGGCCGAGGA
CTGCCCCGAAGTCCGGCACCTCGTGCACGCGGATTTCGGCTCCAACAATGTCCTGACGGACAATGGCCGC
ATAACAGCGGTCATTGACTGGAGCGAGGCGATGTTCGGGGATTCCCAATACGAGGTCGCCAACATCTTCT
TCTGGAGGCCGTGGTTGGCTTGTATGGAGCAGCAGACGCGCTACTTCGAGCGGAGGCATCCGGAGCTTGC
AGGATCGCCGCGGCTCCGGGCGTATATGCTCCGCATTGGTCTTGACCAACTCTATCAGAGCTTGGTTGAC
GGCAATTTCGATGATGCAGCTTGGGCGCAGGGTCGATGCGACGCAATCGTCCGATCCGGAGCCGGGACTG
TCGGGCGTACACAAATCGCCCGCAGAAGCGCGGCCGTCTGGACCGATGGCTGTGTAGAAGTACTCGCCGA
TAGTGGAAACCGACGCCCCAGCACTCGTCCGAGGGCAAAGGAATAGCACGTGCTACGAGATTTCGATTCC
ACCGCCGCCTTCTATGAAAGGTTGGGCTTCGGAATCGTTTTCCGGGACGCCGGCTGGATGATCCTCCAGC
GCGGGGATCTCATGCTGGAGTTCTTCGCCCACCCCAACTTGTTTATTGCAGCTTATAATGGTTACAAATA
AAGCAATAGCATCACAAATTTCACAAATAAAGCATTTTTTTCACTGCATTCTAGTTGTGGTTTGTCCAAA
CTCATCAATGTATCTTATCATGTCTGTATACCGTCGACCTCTAGCTAGAGCTTGGCGTAATCATGGTCAT
AGCTGTTTCCTGTGTGAAATTGTTATCCGCTCACAATTCCACACAACATACGAGCCGGAAGCATAAAGTG
TAAAGCCTGGGGTGCCTAATGAGTGAGCTAACTCACATTAATTGCGTTGCGCTCACTGCCCGCTTTCCAG
TCGGGAAACCTGTCGTGCCAGCTGCATTAATGAATCGGCCAACGCGCGGGGAGAGGCGGTTTGCGTATTG
GGCGCTCTTCCGCTTCCTCGCTCACTGACTCGCTGCGCTCGGTCGTTCGGCTGCGGCGAGCGGTATCAGC
TCACTCAAAGGCGGTAATACGGTTATCCACAGAATCAGGGGATAACGCAGGAAAGAACATGTGAGCAAAA
GGCCAGCAAAAGGCCAGGAACCGTAAAAAGGCCGCGTTGCTGGCGTTTTTCCATAGGCTCCGCCCCCCTG
ACGAGCATCACAAAAATCGACGCTCAAGTCAGAGGTGGCGAAACCCGACAGGACTATAAAGATACCAGGC
GTTTCCCCCTGGAAGCTCCCTCGTGCGCTCTCCTGTTCCGACCCTGCCGCTTACCGGATACCTGTCCGCC
TTTCTCCCTTCGGGAAGCGTGGCGCTTTCTCATAGCTCACGCTGTAGGTATCTCAGTTCGGTGTAGGTCG
TTCGCTCCAAGCTGGGCTGTGTGCACGAACCCCCCGTTCAGCCCGACCGCTGCGCCTTATCCGGTAACTA
TCGTCTTGAGTCCAACCCGGTAAGACACGACTTATCGCCACTGGCAGCAGCCACTGGTAACAGGATTAGC
AGAGCGAGGTATGTAGGCGGTGCTACAGAGTTCTTGAAGTGGTGGCCTAACTACGGCTACACTAGAAGAA
CAGTATTTGGTATCTGCGCTCTGCTGAAGCCAGTTACCTTCGGAAAAAGAGTTGGTAGCTCTTGATCCGG
CAAACAAACCACCGCTGGTAGCGGTGGTTTTTTTGTTTGCAAGCAGCAGATTACGCGCAGAAAAAAAGGA
TCTCAAGAAGATCCTTTGATCTTTTCTACGGGGTCTGACGCTCAGTGGAACGAAAACTCACGTTAAGGGA
TTTTGGTCATGAGATTATCAAAAAGGATCTTCACCTAGATCCTTTTAAATTAAAAATGAAGTTTTAAATC
AATCTAAAGTATATATGAGTAAACTTGGTCTGACAGTTACCAATGCTTAATCAGTGAGGCACCTATCTCA
GCGATCTGTCTATTTCGTTCATCCATAGTTGCCTGACTCCCCGTCGTGTAGATAACTACGATACGGGAGG
GCTTACCATCTGGCCCCAGTGCTGCAATGATACCGCGAGACCCACGCTCACCGGCTCCAGATTTATCAGC
AATAAACCAGCCAGCCGGAAGGGCCGAGCGCAGAAGTGGTCCTGCAACTTTATCCGCCTCCATCCAGTCT
ATTAATTGTTGCCGGGAAGCTAGAGTAAGTAGTTCGCCAGTTAATAGTTTGCGCAACGTTGTTGCCATTG
CTACAGGCATCGTGGTGTCACGCTCGTCGTTTGGTATGGCTTCATTCAGCTCCGGTTCCCAACGATCAAG
GCGAGTTACATGATCCCCCATGTTGTGCAAAAAAGCGGTTAGCTCCTTCGGTCCTCCGATCGTTGTCAGA
AGTAAGTTGGCCGCAGTGTTATCACTCATGGTTATGGCAGCACTGCATAATTCTCTTACTGTCATGCCAT
CCGTAAGATGCTTTTCTGTGACTGGTGAGTACTCAACCAAGTCATTCTGAGAATAGTGTATGCGGCGACC
GAGTTGCTCTTGCCCGGCGTCAATACGGGATAATACCGCGCCACATAGCAGAACTTTAAAAGTGCTCATC
ATTGGAAAACGTTCTTCGGGGCGAAAACTCTCAAGGATCTTACCGCTGTTGAGATCCAGTTCGATGTAAC
CCACTCGTGCACCCAACTGATCTTCAGCATCTTTTACTTTCACCAGCGTTTCTGGGTGAGCAAAAACAGG
AAGGCAAAATGCCGCAAAAAAGGGAATAAGGGCGACACGGAAATGTTGAATACTCATACTCTTCCTTTTT
CAATCTTATTGAAGCATTTATCAGGGTTATTGTCTCATGAGCGGATACATATTTGAATGTATTTAGAAAA
ATAAACAAATAGGGGTTCCGCGCACATTTCCCCGAAAAGTGCCACCTGACGTCGACGGATCGGGAGATCT
CCCGATCCCCTATGGTGCACTCTCAGTACAATCTGCTCTGATGCCGCATAGTTAAGCCAGTATCTGCTCC
CTGCTTGTGTGTTGGAGGTCGCTGAGTAGTGCGCGAGCAAAATTTAAGCTACAACAAGGCAAGGCTTGAC
CGACAATTGCATGAAGAATCTGCTTAGGGTTAGGCGTTTTGCGCTGCTTCGCGATGTACGGGCCAGATAT
ACGCGTT
