>Addgene plasmid #170625 | pLIC-lyn11-myc-LOV2GIVe (D) | depositor partial sequence | sequence record 330823 | Lyn11-myc-LOV2GIVe (D)
ATGGGATGTATAAAATCAAAAGGGAAAGACAGCGGTACCGAGCTCGGATCCATGGAACAAAAACTTATTT
CTGAAGAAGATCTGGGAATTCTGTACTTCCAATCCAATGCGTTGGCTACTACACTTGAACGTATTGAGAA
GAACTTTGTCATTACTGACCCAAGGTTGCCAGATAATCCCATTATATTCGCGTCCGATAGTTTCTTGCAG
TTGACAGAATATAGCCGTGAAGAAATTTTGGGAAGAAACAGCAGGTTTCTACAAGGTCCTGAAACTGATC
GCGCGACAGTGAGAAAAATTAGAGATGCCATAGATAACCAAACAGAGGTCACTGTTCAGCTGATTAATTA
TACAAAGAGTGGTAAAAAGTTCTGGAACCTCTTTCACTTGCAGCCTATGCGAGATCAGAAGGGAGATGTC
CAGTACTTTATTGGGGTTCAGAAGGATGGAACTGAGCATGTCCGAGATGCTGCCGAGAGAGAGGGAGTCA
TGGAGATTAAGAAAACTGCAGAAAATATTGAAGTTGTTACTCTACAACAGTTTTTGGAAGAAAGCAATAA
GCTTACCTCAGTACAGATAAAGTCCTCAAGTTAA
